Addgene plasmid #186369: pENT-R4-bpFOG-L5
Purpose: Entry clone with ORF encoding Strong basal promoter of FOG flanked by Gateway recombination sequences
Depositing lab: Patrick Lemaire. Depositing organization: CNRS UMR 5237, Centre de Recherche en Biologie cellulaire de Montpellier. Publication: A multicassette Gateway vector set for high throughput and comparative analyses in ciona and vertebrate embryos. Roure A, Rothbacher U, Robin F, Kalmar E, Ferone G, Lamy C, Missero C, Mueller F, Lemaire P. PLoS One. 2007. 2(9):e916. 10.1371/journal.pone.0000916 PubMed 17878951.
Backbone
  Vector backbone: pDONR-221-P4R-P5
  Backbone manufacturer: PMID: 17878951
  Backbone size w/o insert (bp): 2604
  Vector type: Protein expression
Growth in bacteria
  Bacterial resistance: Kanamycin, 50 μg/mL
  Growth temperature: 37°C
  Growth strain: DH5alpha
  Copy number: High Copy
Gene/Insert
  Gene/Insert name: Basal promoter of the Friend Of Gata gene
  Species: C. intestinalis (ascidian)
  Insert size (bp): 223
  Promoter: T7 promoter
  Cloning method: Gateway Cloning
  Sequencing primers: 5′ M13forward: TGTAAAACGACGGCCAGT; 3′ M13rev: caggaaacagctatgac
Resource information
  A portion of this plasmid was derived from a plasmid made by: Ciona bpFOG : https://www.aniseed.cnrs.fr/aniseed/gene/show_gene?unique_id=Cirobu.g00001764.
Terms and licenses: Academic/Nonprofit Terms; Industry Terms: Not Available to Industry
Depositor comments: The basal promoter of FOG is strong and frequently used in Ciona cis-regulatory analyses.
How to cite: pENT-R4-bpFOG-L5 was a gift from Patrick Lemaire (Addgene plasmid # 186369 ; http://n2t.net/addgene:186369 ; RRID:Addgene_186369)
