[The description below was written by a language model from this plasmid's Addgene catalogue record and pLannotate feature annotations shown in this document.]
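Description:
pENT-R4-bpFOG-L5 is a small Gateway entry clone (about 2.8 kb) built on the pDONR-221-P4R-P5 donor backbone and maintained in E. coli through a high-copy ColE1/pUC-type origin with kanamycin selection from an aph(3')-Ia KanR gene. Its payload is a 223 bp fragment carrying the basal promoter of the Friend of GATA (FOG) gene from the ascidian Ciona intestinalis. Although the catalogue purpose line calls it an "ORF" and lists the vector type as protein expression, the insert is a regulatory element, not a coding sequence.

The insert lies between an attR4 site and a site that the automated annotation reports as an attB5 core overlapping an attL2-like fragment. This is most plausibly the attL5 site implied by the plasmid name, as the annotation tool appears to lack a dedicated attL5 entry. The unannotated gap between the two sites matches the stated insert size. These flanking sites allow the basal promoter to occupy a defined middle position in a multi-fragment LR recombination, for example between an upstream enhancer or cis-regulatory module and a downstream reporter or coding cassette. The record itself does not specify the partner entry clones or the destination vector.

The remaining features belong to the backbone: rrnB T1 and T2 terminators that insulate the cloning region from read-through transcription, short lacI and lacZα remnants, and a T7 promoter just outside the recombination cassette. The T7 promoter is what the catalogue lists in its promoter field, but it is not the functional payload. The depositor and sequencing-derived records differ by a single nucleotide and show the same feature layout. The depositor notes that this basal promoter is strong and is frequently used in Ciona cis-regulatory analyses, where candidate enhancers are tested for their ability to drive expression in embryos.
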