Features (pLannotate 1.2.2; 10 found; start..end, strand, type, name):
    121..213     +  CDS            lacI (fragment): lac repressor; lacI; The lac repressor binds to the lac operator to inhibit transcription in E. coli. This inhibition can be relieved by adding lactose or isopropyl-β-D-thiogalactopyranoside (IPTG).
    268..295     -  terminator     rrnB T2 terminator: transcription terminator T2 from the E. coli rrnB gene
    427..470     +  terminator     rrnB T1 terminator: Escherichia coli rrnB; transcription terminator T1 from the E. coli rrnB gene
    517..553     -  CDS            lacZα (fragment): LacZα fragment of β-galactosidase; lacZ fragment
    602..723     -  protein_bind   attR4: mutant version of attR; recombination site for the Gateway® LR reaction LR Clonase™
    949..969     -  protein_bind   attB5: mutant version of attB; core recombination site for the Gateway® BP reaction BP Clonase™
    960..1045    -  protein_bind   attL2 (fragment): mutant version of attL; recombination site for the Gateway® LR reaction LR Clonase™
   1069..1087    -  promoter       T7 promoter: promoter for bacteriophage T7 RNA polymerase
   1221..2030    +  CDS            KanR: aminoglycoside phosphotransferase; aph(3')-Ia; confers resistance to kanamycin in bacteria or G418 (Geneticin®) in eukaryotes
   2177..2765    +  rep_origin     ori: high-copy-number ColE1/pMB1/pBR322/pUC origin of replication
>Addgene plasmid #186369 | pENT-R4-bpFOG-L5 | depositor full sequence | sequence record 361711 | Full Sequence
CTTTCCTGCGTTATCCCCTGATTCTGTGGATAACCGTATTACCGCCTTTGAGTGAGCTGATACCGCTCGC
CGCAGCCGAACGACCGAGCGCAGCGAGTCAGTGAGCGAGGAAGCGGAAGAGCGCCCAATACGCAAACCGC
CTCTCCCCGCGCGTTGGCCGATTCATTAATGCAGCTGGCACGACAGGTTTCCCGACTGGAAAGCGGGCAG
TGAGCGCAACGCAATTAATACGCGTACCGCTAGCCAGGAAGAGTTTGTAGAAACGCAAAAAGGCCATCCG
TCAGGATGGCCTTCTGCTTAGTTTGATGCCTGGCAGTTTATGGCGGGCGTCCTGCCCGCCACCCTCCGGG
CCGTTGCTTCACAACGTTCAAATCCGCTCCCGGCGGATTTGTCCTACTCAGGAGAGCGTTCACCGACAAA
CAACAGATAAAACGAAAGGCCCAGTCTTCCGACTGAGCCTTTCGTTTTATTTGATGCCTGGCAGTTCCCT
ACTCTCGCGTTAACGCTAGCATGGATGTTTTCCCAGTCACGACGTTGTAAAACGACGGCCAGTCTTAAGC
TCGGGCCCTACAGGTCACTAATACCATCTAAGTAGTTGATTCATAGTGACTGGATATGTTGTGTTTTACA
GTATTATGTAGTCTGTTTTTTATGCAAAATCTAATTTAATATATTGATATTTATATCATTTTACGTTTCT
CGTTCAACTTTTCTATACAAAGTGGCAAAGCTTCGTGTATTGTACGGACCCATTGTCAATCATGCAAACT
TGATATTATATTGACAAGAGAAGAAGGCAGTTTAAATTAAAACTCTAAAGTAGAGAGACATTAATCTCAG
CTGACAAGGCAGGTGGTCACAGTAAGTTCATTTAAATAGTTGGCCAACAACAGCTTTTCCAAGAAAGTAT
TTTTGTTTCAGGTCTATACAAAAATAACACACATAACCCAACTTTTGTATACAAAGTTGGCATTATAAGA
AAGCATTGCTTATCAATTTGTTGCAACGAACAGGTCACTATCAGTCAAAATAAAATCATTATTTGCCATC
CAGCTCTAGATGATATCCCCTATAGTGAGTCGTATTACATGGTCATAGCTGTTTCCTGGCAGCTCTGGCC
CGTGTCTCAAAATCTCTGATGTTACATTGCACAAGATAAAATAATATCATCATGAACAATAAAACTGTCT
GCTTACATAAACAGTAATACAAGGGGTGTTATGAGCCATATTCAACGGGAAACGTCGAGGCCGCGATTAA
ATTCCAACATGGATGCTGATTTATATGGGTATAAATGGGCTCGCGATAATGTCGGGCAATCAGGTGCGAC
AATCTATCGCTTGTATGGGAAGCCCGATGCGCCAGAGTTGTTTCTGAAACATGGCAAAGGTAGCGTTGCC
AATGATGTTACAGATGAGATGGTCAGACTAAACTGGCTGACGGAATTTATGCCTCTTCCGACCATCAAGC
ATTTTATCCGTACTCCTGATGATGCATGGTTACTCACCACTGCGATCCCCGGAAAAACAGCATTCCAGGT
ATTAGAAGAATATCCTGATTCAGGTGAAAATATTGTTGATGCGCTGGCAGTGTTCCTGCGCCGGTTGCAT
TCGATTCCTGTTTGTAATTGTCCTTTTAACAGCGATCGCGTATTTCGTCTCGCTCAGGCGCAATCACGAA
TGAATAACGGTTTGGTTGATGCGAGTGATTTTGATGACGAGCGTAATGGCTGGCCTGTTGAACAAGTCTG
GAAAGAAATGCATAAACTTTTGCCATTCTCACCGGATTCAGTCGTCACTCATGGTGATTTCTCACTTGAT
AACCTTATTTTTGACGAGGGGAAATTAATAGGTTGTATTGATGTTGGACGAGTCGGAATCGCAGACCGAT
ACCAGGATCTTGCCATCCTATGGAACTGCCTCGGTGAGTTTTCTCCTTCATTACAGAAACGGCTTTTTCA
AAAATATGGTATTGATAATCCTGATATGAATAAATTGCAGTTTCATTTGATGCTCGATGAGTTTTTCTAA
TCAGAATTGGTTAATTGGTTGTAACACTGGCAGAGCATTACGCTGACTTGACGGGACGGCGCAAGCTCAT
GACCAAAATCCCTTAACGTGAGTTACGCGTCGTTCCACTGAGCGTCAGACCCCGTAGAAAAGATCAAAGG
ATCTTCTTGAGATCCTTTTTTTCTGCGCGTAATCTGCTGCTTGCAAACAAAAAAACCACCGCTACCAGCG
GTGGTTTGTTTGCCGGATCAAGAGCTACCAACTCTTTTTCCGAAGGTAACTGGCTTCAGCAGAGCGCAGA
TACCAAATACTGTTCTTCTAGTGTAGCCGTAGTTAGGCCACCACTTCAAGAACTCTGTAGCACCGCCTAC
ATACCTCGCTCTGCTAATCCTGTTACCAGTGGCTGCTGCCAGTGGCGATAAGTCGTGTCTTACCGGGTTG
GACTCAAGACGATAGTTACCGGATAAGGCGCAGCGGTCGGGCTGAACGGGGGGTTCGTGCACACAGCCCA
GCTTGGAGCGAACGACCTACACCGAACTGAGATACCTACAGCGTGAGCTATGAGAAAGCGCCACGCTTCC
CGAAGGGAGAAAGGCGGACAGGTATCCGGTAAGCGGCAGGGTCGGAACAGGAGAGCGCACGAGGGAGCTT
CCAGGGGGAAACGCCTGGTATCTTTATAGTCCTGTCGGGTTTCGCCACCTCTGACTTGAGCGTCGATTTT
TGTGATGCTCGTCAGGGGGGCGGAGCCTATGGAAAAACGCCAGCAACGCGGCCTTTTTACGGTTCCTGGC
CTTTTGCTGGCCTTTTGCTCACATGTT
