Features (pLannotate 1.2.2; 10 found; start..end, strand, type, name):
    319..411     +  CDS            lacI (fragment): lac repressor; lacI; The lac repressor binds to the lac operator to inhibit transcription in E. coli. This inhibition can be relieved by adding lactose or isopropyl-β-D-thiogalactopyranoside (IPTG).
    466..493     -  terminator     rrnB T2 terminator: transcription terminator T2 from the E. coli rrnB gene
    625..668     +  terminator     rrnB T1 terminator: Escherichia coli rrnB; transcription terminator T1 from the E. coli rrnB gene
    715..751     -  CDS            lacZα (fragment): LacZα fragment of β-galactosidase; lacZ fragment
    801..922     -  protein_bind   attR4: mutant version of attR; recombination site for the Gateway® LR reaction LR Clonase™
   1148..1168    -  protein_bind   attB5: mutant version of attB; core recombination site for the Gateway® BP reaction BP Clonase™
   1159..1244    -  protein_bind   attL2 (fragment): mutant version of attL; recombination site for the Gateway® LR reaction LR Clonase™
   1268..1286    -  promoter       T7 promoter: promoter for bacteriophage T7 RNA polymerase
   1420..2229    +  CDS            KanR: aminoglycoside phosphotransferase; aph(3')-Ia; confers resistance to kanamycin in bacteria or G418 (Geneticin®) in eukaryotes
   2376..136     +  rep_origin     ori (across the origin): high-copy-number ColE1/pMB1/pBR322/pUC origin of replication
>Addgene plasmid #186369 | pENT-R4-bpFOG-L5 | addgene full sequence | sequence record 373448 | Addgene NGS Result
GGTCGGAACAGGAGAGCGCACGAGGGAGCTTCCAGGGGGAAACGCCTGGTATCTTTATAGTCCTGTCGGG
TTTCGCCACCTCTGACTTGAGCGTCGATTTTTGTGATGCTCGTCAGGGGGGCGGAGCCTATGGAAAAACG
CCAGCAACGCGGCCTTTTTACGGTTCCTGGCCTTTTGCTGGCCTTTTGCTCACATGTTCTTTCCTGCGTT
ATCCCCTGATTCTGTGGATAACCGTATTACCGCCTTTGAGTGAGCTGATACCGCTCGCCGCAGCCGAACG
ACCGAGCGCAGCGAGTCAGTGAGCGAGGAAGCGGAAGAGCGCCCAATACGCAAACCGCCTCTCCCCGCGC
GTTGGCCGATTCATTAATGCAGCTGGCACGACAGGTTTCCCGACTGGAAAGCGGGCAGTGAGCGCAACGC
AATTAATACGCGTACCGCTAGCCAGGAAGAGTTTGTAGAAACGCAAAAAGGCCATCCGTCAGGATGGCCT
TCTGCTTAGTTTGATGCCTGGCAGTTTATGGCGGGCGTCCTGCCCGCCACCCTCCGGGCCGTTGCTTCAC
AACGTTCAAATCCGCTCCCGGCGGATTTGTCCTACTCAGGAGAGCGTTCACCGACAAACAACAGATAAAA
CGAAAGGCCCAGTCTTCCGACTGAGCCTTTCGTTTTATTTGATGCCTGGCAGTTCCCTACTCTCGCGTTA
ACGCTAGCATGGATGTTTTCCCAGTCACGACGTTGTAAAACGACGGCCAGTCTTAAGCTCGGGGCCCTAC
AGGTCACTAATACCATCTAAGTAGTTGATTCATAGTGACTGGATATGTTGTGTTTTACAGTATTATGTAG
TCTGTTTTTTATGCAAAATCTAATTTAATATATTGATATTTATATCATTTTACGTTTCTCGTTCAACTTT
TCTATACAAAGTGGCAAAGCTTCGTGTATTGTACCGGCCCATTGTCAATCATGCAAACTTGATATTATAT
TGACAAGAGAAGAAGGCAGTTTAAATTAAAACTCTAAAGTAGAGAGACATTAATCTCAGCTGACAAGGCA
GGTGGTCACAGTAAGTTCATTTAAATAGTTGGCCAACAATAGCCTTTCCAAGAAAGTATTTTTGTTCCAG
GTCTATACAAAAATAACACACATAACCCAACTTTTGTATACAAAGTTGGCATTATAAGAAAGCATTGCTT
ATCAATTTGTTGCAACGAACAGGTCACTATCAGTCAAAATAAAATCATTATTTGCCATCCAGCTCTAGAT
GATATCCCCTATAGTGAGTCGTATTACATGGTCATAGCTGTTTCCTGGCAGCTCTGGCCCGTGTCTCAAA
ATCTCTGATGTTACATTGCACAAGATAAAAATATATCATCATGAACAATAAAACTGTCTGCTTACATAAA
CAGTAATACAAGGGGTGTTATGAGCCATATTCAACGGGAAACGTCGAGGCCGCGATTAAATTCCAACATG
GATGCTGATTTATATGGGTATAAATGGGCTCGCGATAATGTCGGGCAATCAGGTGCGACAATCTATCGCT
TGTATGGGAAGCCCGATGCGCCAGAGTTGTTTCTGAAACATGGCAAAGGTAGCGTTGCCAATGATGTTAC
AGATGAGATGGTCAGACTAAACTGGCTGACGGAATTTATGCCTCTTCCGACCATCAAGCATTTTATCCGT
ACTCCTGATGATGCATGGTTACTCACCACTGCGATCCCCGGAAAAACAGCATTCCAGGTATTAGAAGAAT
ATCCTGATTCAGGTGAAAATATTGTTGATGCGCTGGCAGTGTTCCTGCGCCGGTTGCATTCGATTCCTGT
TTGTAATTGTCCTTTTAACAGCGATCGCGTATTTCGTCTCGCTCAGGCGCAATCACGAATGAATAACGGT
TTGGTTGATGCGAGTGATTTTGATGACGAGCGTAATGGCTGGCCTGTTGAACAAGTCTGGAAAGAAATGC
ATAAACTTTTGCCATTCTCACCGGATTCAGTCGTCACTCATGGTGATTTCTCACTTGATAACCTTATTTT
TGACGAGGGGAAATTAATAGGTTGTATTGATGTTGGACGAGTCGGAATCGCAGACCGATACCAGGATCTT
GCCATCCTATGGAACTGCCTCGGTGAGTTTTCTCCTTCATTACAGAAACGGCTTTTTCAAAAATATGGTA
TTGATAATCCTGATATGAATAAATTGCAGTTTCATTTGATGCTCGATGAGTTTTTCTAATCAGAATTGGT
TAATTGGTTGTAACACTGGCAGAGCATTACGCTGACTTGACGGGACGGCGCAAGCTCATGACCAAAATCC
CTTAACGTGAGTTACGCGTCGTTCCACTGAGCGTCAGACCCCGTAGAAAAGATCAAAGGATCTTCTTGAG
ATCCTTTTTTTCTGCGCGTAATCTGCTGCTTGCAAACAAAAAAACCACCGCTACCAGCGGTGGTTTGTTT
GCCGGATCAAGAGCTACCAACTCTTTTTCCGAAGGTAACTGGCTTCAGCAGAGCGCAGATACCAAATACT
GTTCTTCTAGTGTAGCCGTAGTTAGGCCACCACTTCAAGAACTCTGTAGCACCGCCTACATACCTCGCTC
TGCTAATCCTGTTACCAGTGGCTGCTGCCAGTGGCGATAAGTCGTGTCTTACCGGGTTGGACTCAAGACG
ATAGTTACCGGATAAGGCGCAGCGGTCGGGCTGAACGGGGGGTTCGTGCACACAGCCCAGCTTGGAGCGA
ACGACCTACACCGAACTGAGATACCTACAGCGTGAGCTATGAGAAAGCGCCACGCTTCCCGAAGGGAGAA
AGGCGGACAGGTATCCGGTAAGCGGCAG
